Addgene plasmid #100911: pET28a(+)/FbGH17A
Purpose: Expression of the Beta-1,3-Endo-Laminarinase FbGH17A in E.coli
Depositing lab: Jan-Hendrik Hehemann. Depositing organization: Universitaet Bremen.
Backbone
  Vector backbone: pET28a(+)
  Backbone manufacturer: EMD Millipore
  Backbone size w/o insert (bp): 5369
  Total vector size (bp): 6602
  Vector type: Bacterial Expression
Growth in bacteria
  Bacterial resistance: Kanamycin, 50 μg/mL
  Growth temperature: 37°C
  Growth strain: DH5alpha
  Copy number: Unknown
Gene/Insert
  Gene/Insert name: FbGH17A
  Species: Formosa B
  Insert size (bp): 1233
  GenBank ID: AOR29489.1
  Tag / fusion protein: His-Tag (N terminal on backbone)
  Cloning method: Gibson Cloning
  Sequencing primers: 5′ CAGCGGCCTGGTGCCGCGCGGCAGCCATAAAAATAAGCAATCAAATACG; 3′ CTCAGTGGTGGTGGTGGTGGTGCTCGAGTTAATGGTTCTTTGTGATTTC
Terms and licenses: Academic/Nonprofit Terms; Industry Terms: Not Available to Industry
How to cite: pET28a(+)/FbGH17A was a gift from Jan-Hendrik Hehemann (Addgene plasmid # 100911 ; http://n2t.net/addgene:100911 ; RRID:Addgene_100911)
