[The description below was written by a language model from this plasmid's Addgene catalogue record and pLannotate feature annotations shown in this document.]
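Description:
pET28a(+)/FbGH17A is a bacterial expression plasmid built on the pET28a(+) backbone for producing FbGH17A, a beta-1,3-endo-laminarinase from the organism recorded as Formosa B, in E. coli. The plasmid is selected with kanamycin through an aph(3')-Ia KanR cassette and replicates from a ColE1/pMB1-type origin accompanied by the bom mobility region and the rop gene, which restrains copy number. An f1 origin is also present, allowing single-stranded DNA production. Short annotated fragments of a tetracycline resistance gene and of the AmpR promoter appear to be backbone remnants or partial similarity matches rather than functional markers.

The roughly 1.2 kb FbGH17A coding sequence, inserted by Gibson assembly, is not itself annotated in the feature table, but it corresponds to the unannotated stretch between the thrombin site and the downstream His-tag sequence. Expression is driven by a T7 promoter controlled by an adjacent lac operator, followed by the T7 gene 10 ribosome binding site and ended by the T7 terminator. The plasmid-borne lacI gene supplies repressor, so transcription is held off until induction with IPTG in a host that provides T7 RNA polymerase. The protein carries the backbone's N-terminal His tag, which can be removed at the thrombin cleavage site, supporting metal-affinity purification. A C-terminal His-coding segment from the backbone also remains downstream, but the record lists only the N-terminal tag. The sequenced record is 6,522 nt, slightly shorter than the 6,602 bp catalogue total. The construct is intended for recombinant production of the enzyme, for example for biochemical characterisation of laminarin degradation.
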