Features (pLannotate 1.2.2; 20 found; start..end, strand, type, name):
    999..1076    -  promoter       lacI promoter: lacI
   1084..1363    -  CDS            TcR (fragment): tetracycline efflux protein; tet; confers resistance to tetracycline
   1385..1403    +  promoter       T7 promoter: promoter for bacteriophage T7 RNA polymerase
   1404..1428    +  protein_bind   lac operator: The lac repressor binds to the lac operator to inhibit transcription in E. coli. This inhibition can be relieved by adding lactose or isopropyl-β-D-thiogalactopyranoside (IPTG). lac repressor encoded by lacI
   1443..1465    +  RBS            RBS: efficient ribosome binding site from bacteriophage T7 gene 10 (Olins and Rangwala, 1989)
   1484..1500    +  CDS            capTEV™ (fragment): composite tag for in vivo biotinylation, TEV protease cleavage, and 6xHis tagging
   1511..1528    +  CDS            thrombin site: thrombin recognition and cleavage site
   2771..2788    +  CDS            9xHis (fragment): 9xHis affinity tag
   2798..2847    +  CDS            SET1 (fragment): solubility-enhancement tag derived from T7 phage gene 10B
   2855..2902    +  terminator     T7 terminator: transcription terminator for bacteriophage T7 RNA polymerase
   2939..3367    +  rep_origin     f1 ori (sequence partly withheld): f1 bacteriophage origin of replication; arrow indicates direction of (+) strand synthesis
   3420..3477    +  promoter       AmpR promoter (fragment): bla
   3486..4301    -  CDS            KanR: aminoglycoside phosphotransferase; aph(3')-Ia; confers resistance to kanamycin in bacteria or G418 (Geneticin®) in eukaryotes
   4423..5011    +  rep_origin     ori: high-copy-number ColE1/pMB1/pBR322/pUC origin of replication
   5197..5336    -  misc_feature   bom: basis of mobility region from pBR322
   5438..5629    -  CDS            rop: Rop protein, which maintains plasmids at low copy number; rop
   5646..6026    +  CDS            YPB1_ECOLX: Protein predicted: Swiss-Prot protein existence level 4. From Escherichia coli.
   6098..6389    -  CDS            TcR (fragment): tetracycline efflux protein; tet; confers resistance to tetracycline
   6404..6425    -  protein_bind   CAP binding site: CAP binding activates transcription in the presence of cAMP. E. coli catabolite activator protein
   6438..998     -  CDS            lacI (across the origin): lac repressor; lacI; The lac repressor binds to the lac operator to inhibit transcription in E. coli. This inhibition can be relieved by adding lactose or isopropyl-β-D-thiogalactopyranoside (IPTG).
>Addgene plasmid #100911 | pET28a(+)/FbGH17A | addgene full sequence | sequence record 193697 | Addgene NGS Result
TTGGGCGCCAGGGTGGTTTTTCTTTTCACCAGTGAGACGGGCAACAGCTGATTGCCCTTCACCGCCTGGC
CCTGAGAGAGTTGCAGCAAGCGGTCCACGCTGGTTTGCCCCAGCAGGCGAAAATCCTGTTTGATGGTGGT
TAACGGCGGGATATAACATGAGCTGTCTTCGGTATCGTCGTATCCCACTACCGAGATATCCGCACCAACG
CGCAGCCCGGACTCGGTAATGGCGCGCATTGCGCCCAGCGCCATCTGATCGTTGGCAACCAGCATCGCAG
TGGGAACGATGCCCTCATTCAGCATTTGCATGGTTTGTTGAAAACCGGACATGGCACTCCAGTCGCCTTC
CCGTTCCGCTATCGGCTGAATTTGATTGCGAGTGAGATATTTATGCCAGCCAGCCAGACGCAGACGCGCC
GAGACAGAACTTAATGGGCCCGCTAACAGCGCGATTTGCTGGTGACCCAATGCGACCAGATGCTCCACGC
CCAGTCGCGTACCGTCTTCATGGGAGAAAATAATACTGTTGATGGGTGTCTGGTCAGAGACATCAAGAAA
TAACGCCGGAACATTAGTGCAGGCAGCTTCCACAGCAATGGCATCCTGGTCATCCAGCGGATAGTTAATG
ATCAGCCCACTGACGCGTTGCGCGAGAAGATTGTGCACCGCCGCTTTACAGGCTTCGACGCCGCTTCGTT
CTACCATCGACACCACCACGCTGGCACCCAGTTGATCGGCGCGAGATTTAATCGCCGCGACAATTTGCGA
CGGCGCGTGCAGGGCCAGACTGGAGGTGGCAACGCCAATCAGCAACGACTGTTTGCCCGCCAGTTGTTGT
GCCACGCGGTTGGGAATGTAATTCAGCTCCGCCATCGCCGCTTCCACTTTTTCCCGCGTTTTCGCAGAAA
CGTGGCTGGCCTGGTTCACCACGCGGGAAACGGTCTGATAAGAGACACCGGCATACTCTGCGACATCGTA
TAACGTTACTGGTTTCACATTCACCACCCTGAATTGACTCTCTTCCGGGCGCTATCATGCCATACCGCGA
AAGGTTTTGCGCCATTCGATGGTGTCCGGGATCTCGACGCTCTCCCTTATGCGACTCCTGCATTAGGAAG
CAGCCCAGTAGTAGGTTGAGGCCGTTGAGCACCGCCGCCGCAAGGAATGGTGCATGCAAGGAGATGGCGC
CCAACAGTCCCCCGGCCACGGGGCCTGCCACCATACCCACGCCGAAACAAGCGCTCATGAGCCCGAAGTG
GCGAGCCCGATCTTCCCCATCGGTGATGTCGGCGATATAGGCGCCAGCAACCGCACCTGTGGCGCCGGTG
ATGCCGGCCACGATGCGTCCGGCGTAGAGGATCGAGATCTCGATCCCGCGAAATTAATACGACTCACTAT
AGGGGAATTGTGAGCGGATAACAATTCCCCTCTAGAAATAATTTTGTTTAACTTTAAGAAGGAGATATAC
CATGGGCAGCAGCCATCATCATCATCATCACAGCAGCGGCCTGGTGCCGCGCGGCAGCCATAAAAATAAG
CAATCAAATACGCAGAACCCGAACCAACAAAATCAAAACGAAGTGACAGCTAAAGACATCTTAGGAAATT
CAAAATATTTAGCGATCTCTTACGGAGGATATCGAAAAAAATCTCGAGATTTTCAACCCTCAATTGAAGA
GTTAAAAGAAGATATGAAAATTCTTCATGCGATGAATATTAGAATATTGCGCACCTATAATGTGCGTTTG
GCGCATACGTCTAATATTTTAAAAGCCATTCGGGAGTTGAAAAATGAAGATGCCAATTTCGAAATGTATA
TGATGGTTGGTGCTTGGATCGATTGTAAAAATGCTTGGACCGATCAACCGTTGAATCACCATGAAGAAAG
CGAGAACAATGCCTCTGAGATTGATCGTGCAGTCGCTTTGGCACAAGAATTTCCAGATATTGTAAAAGTC
ATTGCCGTTGGAAATGAAGCCATGGTCAAATGGGCCGCCTCTTATTTTGTGCAACCCGCTGTGATTTTAA
AATGGGTAAACCATTTACAAGCTTTAAAGAAAAAAGGAGACCTATCCAAAGACTTATGGATCACCAGTTC
CGATAATTTTGCTTCTTGGGGTGGGGGAGATCCTCAATACCATGTGGAAGATCTCACGAAATTAATCGAG
GCTGTGGATTATCTATCTGTACATACCTATCCAATGCACGATACACATTACAATCCTATTTTTTGGGGCG
TTTTCGGGGACGAAACCGAATTGTCAAGTTTGAAACGCATTGATATTGCCATGAACCGAGCCAAAACTTA
TGCCGTTTCACAAAGCGATAGTGTGGCAAGTTATATAAAGAGCTTGGGCATTAACAAACCAATCCATATT
GGTGAAACAGGTTGGGCAAGTTTTTCTAACGGTTATTACGGGGCTAAAGGCTCTAAAGCAACCGATGAGT
ACAAGGAGGCTATTTTTTACAACCATATTCGTGAATGGACTAATGAAGCTAATATGTCATGCTTCTATTT
TGAAGCCTTTGATGAACCATGGAAAGATGCGCATAACTCAGGAGGTTCTGAAAACCATTTTGGTTTATTT
ACGGTGGATGGTAAAGCAAAATACGTTCTCTGGGATTTGGTAGATAAAGGCGTTTTTGAAGGATTGACAC
GTGGCGGGAATCCCATCACCAAAACCTATAATGGAAATAAAGAAGCACTATTCCTTGAGGTTGAATTGCC
TCCGGTAAAAAAAGAAATCACAAAGAACCATTAACTCGAGCACCACCACCACCACCACTGAGATCCGGCT
GCTAACAAAGCCCGAAAGGAAGCTGAGTTGGCTGCTGCCACCGCTGAGCAATAACTAGCATAACCCCTTG
GGGCCTCTAAACGGGTCTTGAGGGGTTTTTTGCTGAAAGGAGGAACTATATCCGGATTGGCGAATGGG
[124 nt withheld, positions 2939-3062]
C
[91 nt withheld, positions 3064-3154]
A
[49 nt withheld, positions 3156-3204]
CCTTTGACGTTGGAGTCCACGTTCTTT
[37 nt withheld, positions 3232-3268]
ACCCTATCTCGGTCTATTCTTTTGATTTATAAGGGATTTTGCCGATTTCGGCCTATTGGTTAAAAAATGA
GCTGATTTAACAAAAATTTAACGCGAATTTTAACAAAATATTAACGCTTACAATTTAGGTGGCACTTTTC
GGGGAAATGTGCGCGGAACCCCTATTTGTTTATTTTTCTAAATACATTCAAATATGTATCCGCTCATGAA
TTAATTCTTAGAAAAACTCATCGAGCATCAAATGAAACTGCAATTTATTCATATCAGGATTATCAATACC
ATATTTTTGAAAAAGCCGTTTCTGTAATGAAGGAGAAAACTCACCGAGGCAGTTCCATAGGATGGCAAGA
TCCTGGTATCGGTCTGCGATTCCGACTCGTCCAACATCAATACAACCTATTAATTTCCCCTCGTCAAAAA
TAAGGTTATCAAGTGAGAAATCACCATGAGTGACGACTGAATCCGGTGAGAATGGCAAAAGTTTATGCAT
TTCTTTCCAGACTTGTTCAACAGGCCAGCCATTACGCTCGTCATCAAAATCACTCGCATCAACCAAACCG
TTATTCATTCGTGATTGCGCCTGAGCGAGACGAAATACGCGATCGCTGTTAAAAGGACAATTACAAACAG
GAATCGAATGCAACCGGCGCAGGAACACTGCCAGCGCATCAACAATATTTTCACCTGAATCAGGATATTC
TTCTAATACCTGGAATGCTGTTTTCCCGGGGATCGCAGTGGTGAGTAACCATGCATCATCAGGAGTACGG
ATAAAATGCTTGATGGTCGGAAGAGGCATAAATTCCGTCAGCCAGTTTAGTCTGACCATCTCATCTGTAA
CATCATTGGCAACGCTACCTTTGCCATGTTTCAGAAACAACTCTGGCGCATCGGGCTTCCCATACAATCG
ATAGATTGTCGCACCTGATTGCCCGACATTATCGCGAGCCCATTTATACCCATATAAATCAGCATCCATG
TTGGAATTTAATCGCGGCCTAGAGCAAGACGTTTCCCGTTGAATATGGCTCATAACACCCCTTGTATTAC
TGTTTATGTAAGCAGACAGTTTTATTGTTCATGACCAAAATCCCTTAACGTGAGTTTTCGTTCCACTGAG
CGTCAGACCCCGTAGAAAAGATCAAAGGATCTTCTTGAGATCCTTTTTTTCTGCGCGTAATCTGCTGCTT
GCAAACAAAAAAACCACCGCTACCAGCGGTGGTTTGTTTGCCGGATCAAGAGCTACCAACTCTTTTTCCG
AAGGTAACTGGCTTCAGCAGAGCGCAGATACCAAATACTGTCCTTCTAGTGTAGCCGTAGTTAGGCCACC
ACTTCAAGAACTCTGTAGCACCGCCTACATACCTCGCTCTGCTAATCCTGTTACCAGTGGCTGCTGCCAG
TGGCGATAAGTCGTGTCTTACCGGGTTGGACTCAAGACGATAGTTACCGGATAAGGCGCAGCGGTCGGGC
TGAACGGGGGGTTCGTGCACACAGCCCAGCTTGGAGCGAACGACCTACACCGAACTGAGATACCTACAGC
GTGAGCTATGAGAAAGCGCCACGCTTCCCGAAGGGAGAAAGGCGGACAGGTATCCGGTAAGCGGCAGGGT
CGGAACAGGAGAGCGCACGAGGGAGCTTCCAGGGGGAAACGCCTGGTATCTTTATAGTCCTGTCGGGTTT
CGCCACCTCTGACTTGAGCGTCGATTTTTGTGATGCTCGTCAGGGGGGCGGAGCCTATGGAAAAACGCCA
GCAACGCGGCCTTTTTACGGTTCCTGGCCTTTTGCTGGCCTTTTGCTCACATGTTCTTTCCTGCGTTATC
CCCTGATTCTGTGGATAACCGTATTACCGCCTTTGAGTGAGCTGATACCGCTCGCCGCAGCCGAACGACC
GAGCGCAGCGAGTCAGTGAGCGAGGAAGCGGAAGAGCGCCTGATGCGGTATTTTCTCCTTACGCATCTGT
GCGGTATTTCACACCGCAATGGTGCACTCTCAGTACAATCTGCTCTGATGCCGCATAGTTAAGCCAGTAT
ACACTCCGCTATCGCTACGTGACTGGGTCATGGCTGCGCCCCGACACCCGCCAACACCCGCTGACGCGCC
CTGACGGGCTTGTCTGCTCCCGGCATCCGCTTACAGACAAGCTGTGACCGTCTCCGGGAGCTGCATGTGT
CAGAGGTTTTCACCGTCATCACCGAAACGCGCGAGGCAGCTGCGGTAAAGCTCATCAGCGTGGTCGTGAA
GCGATTCACAGATGTCTGCCTGTTCATCCGCGTCCAGCTCGTTGAGTTTCTCCAGAAGCGTTAATGTCTG
GCTTCTGATAAAGCGGGCCATGTTAAGGGCGGTTTTTTCCTGTTTGGTCACTGATGCCTCCGTGTAAGGG
GGATTTCTGTTCATGGGGGTAATGATACCGATGAAACGAGAGAGGATGCTCACGATACGGGTTACTGATG
ATGAACATGCCCGGTTACTGGAACGTTGTGAGGGTAAACAACTGGCGGTATGGATGCGGCGGGACCAGAG
AAAAATCACTCAGGGTCAATGCCAGCGCTTCGTTAATACAGATGTAGGTGTTCCACAGGGTAGCCAGCAG
CATCCTGCGATGCAGATCCGGAACATAATGGTGCAGGGCGCTGACTTCCGCGTTTCCAGACTTTACGAAA
CACGGAAACCGAAGACCATTCATGTTGTTGCTCAGGTCGCAGACGTTTTGCAGCAGCAGTCGCTTCACGT
TCGCTCGCGTATCGGTGATTCATTCTGCTAACCAGTAAGGCAACCCCGCCAGCCTAGCCGGGTCCTCAAC
GACAGGAGCACGATCATGCGCACCCGTGGGGCCGCCATGCCGGCGATAATGGCCTGCTTCTCGCCGAAAC
GTTTGGTGGCGGGACCAGTGACGAAGGCTTGAGCGAGGGCGTGCAAGATTCCGAATACCGCAAGCGACAG
GCCGATCATCGTCGCGCTCCAGCGAAAGCGGTCCTCGCCGAAAATGACCCAGAGCGCTGCCGGCACCTGT
CCTACGAGTTGCATGATAAAGAAGACAGTCATAAGTGCGGCGACGATAGTCATGCCCCGCGCCCACCGGA
AGGAGCTGACTGGGTTGAAGGCTCTCAAGGGCATCGGTCGAGATCCCGGTGCCTAATGAGTGAGCTAACT
TACATTAATTGCGTTGCGCTCACTGCCCGCTTTCCAGTCGGGAAACCTGTCGTGCCAGCTGCATTAATGA
ATCGGCCAACGCGCGGGGAGAGGCGGTTTGCGTA
